Addgene plasmid #41723: pHes1(467)-luc
Depositing lab: Ryoichiro Kageyama & Raphael Kopan. Depositing organization: Kyoto University, Institute for Life and Medical Sciences. Publication: Structure, chromosomal locus, and promoter of mouse Hes2 gene, a homologue of Drosophila hairy and Enhancer of split. Nishimura M, Isaka F, Ishibashi M, Tomita K, Tsuda H, Nakanishi S, Kageyama R. Genomics. 1998 Apr 1;49(1):69-75. 10.1006/geno.1998.5213 PubMed 9570950.
Backbone
  Vector backbone: pGL2-Basic
  Backbone manufacturer: Promega
  Backbone size w/o insert (bp): 5597
  Total vector size (bp): 6110
  Vector type: Mammalian Expression, Luciferase
Growth in bacteria
  Bacterial resistance: Ampicillin, 100 μg/mL
  Growth temperature: 37°C
  Growth strain: DH5alpha
  Copy number: High Copy
Gene/Insert
  Gene/Insert name: Hes1 Promoter (-467 to +46) (alt names: Hes1; hairy and enhancer of split 1 Promoter (-467 to +46); hairy and enhancer of split 1)
  Species: M. musculus (mouse)
  Insert size (bp): 513
  Mutation: Contains the murine Hes1 promoter (-467 to +46)
  GenBank ID: NC_000082.6
  Entrez Gene: Hes1 (a.k.a. Hry, bHLHb39)
  Promoter: Hes1 promoter fragment (-467 to +46)
  Tag / fusion protein: Firefly luciferase (C terminal on backbone)
  Cloning method: Unknown
  Sequencing primers: 5′ F1ori-F (GTGGACTCTTGTTCCAAACTGG); 3′ LucNrev
Resource information
  A portion of this plasmid was derived from a plasmid made by: PGL2-Basic (under designation "Picagene Basic Vector") obtained from Toyo Ink (Tokyo, Japan).
Terms and licenses: Academic/Nonprofit Terms; Industry Terms: Not Available to Industry
Depositor comments: Alternate plasmid name: Hes1-Luc
How to cite: pHes1(467)-luc was a gift from Ryoichiro Kageyama & Raphael Kopan (Addgene plasmid # 41723 ; http://n2t.net/addgene:41723 ; RRID:Addgene_41723)
