[The description below was written by a language model from this plasmid's Addgene catalogue record and pLannotate feature annotations shown in this document.]
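Description:
pHes1(467)-luc, also known as Hes1-Luc, is a firefly luciferase reporter plasmid built on the promoterless pGL2-Basic backbone, for use in transfected mammalian cells. It carries a 513 bp fragment of the mouse Hes1 (hairy and enhancer of split 1) gene spanning positions -467 to +46 relative to the transcription start. This fragment sits immediately upstream of the Photinus pyralis luciferase coding sequence, so light output reports the transcriptional activity of the Hes1 promoter. Because pGL2-Basic has no eukaryotic promoter or enhancer of its own, luciferase expression depends on the inserted fragment. The cloning method is not recorded.

The feature table, generated from a 6,082 nt sequencing result (slightly shorter than the 6,110 bp catalogue size), annotates the luciferase open reading frame. This is followed by the SV40 small t intron and the SV40 late polyadenylation signal, which process the reporter transcript. A second SV40 poly(A) signal lies upstream of the insert region, where it reduces spurious read-through transcription from the backbone into the reporter. The Hes1 promoter itself is not annotated by the tool, but it would fall in the unannotated stretch between this upstream poly(A) signal and the start of luciferase. The short CmR, TcR, lacZα and T antigen fragments are non-functional remnants of the vector's construction history.

In bacteria the plasmid replicates at high copy from a ColE1/pUC-type origin and is selected with ampicillin through the β-lactamase gene. An f1 origin allows production of single-stranded DNA. Hes1 is a well-known transcriptional target of Notch signalling, so reporters of this kind are commonly used to study Hes1 promoter regulation, although the record does not itself state an application.
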