Features (pLannotate 1.2.2; 14 found; start..end, strand, type, name):
      1..1650    +  CDS            LUCI_PHOPY: Experimental evidence at protein level: Swiss-Prot protein existence level 1. Produces green light with a wavelength of 562 nm. From Photinus pyralis (Common eastern firefly) (Lampyris pyralis).
   1698..1728    +  CDS            CmR (fragment): chloramphenicol acetyltransferase confers resistance to chloramphenicol
   1818..1892    +  CDS            small t antigen (fragment): SV40 (simian virus 40) small t antigen
   1894..1959    +  intron         small t intron: SV40 (simian virus 40) small t antigen intron
   2089..2109    +  CDS            SV40 NLS: nuclear localization signal of SV40 (simian virus 40) large T antigen
   2428..2511    +  CDS            large T antigen (fragment): large T antigen from SV40 (simian virus 40)
   2534..2668    +  polyA_signal   SV40 poly(A) signal: SV40 polyadenylation signal
   2669..2801    +  CDS            TcR (fragment): tetracycline efflux protein; tet; confers resistance to tetracycline
   2981..3569    -  rep_origin     ori: high-copy-number ColE1/pMB1/pBR322/pUC origin of replication
   3740..4600    -  CDS            AmpR: β-lactamase; bla; confers resistance to ampicillin, carbenicillin, and related antibiotics
   4601..4705    -  promoter       AmpR promoter: bla
   4732..5160    +  rep_origin     f1 ori (sequence partly withheld): f1 bacteriophage origin of replication; arrow indicates direction of (+) strand synthesis
   5192..5259    -  CDS            lacZα (fragment): LacZα fragment of β-galactosidase; lacZ fragment
   5377..5498    +  polyA_signal   SV40 poly(A) signal: SV40 polyadenylation signal
>Addgene plasmid #41723 | pHes1(467)-luc | addgene full sequence | sequence record 309691 | Addgene NGS Result
ATGGAAGACGCCAAAAACATAAAGAAAGGCCCGGCGCCATTCTATCCTCTAGAGGATGGAACCGCTGGAG
AGCAACTGCATAAGGCTATGAAGAGATACGCCCTGGTTCCTGGAACAATTGCTTTTACAGATGCACATAT
CGAGGTGAACATCACGTACGCGGAATACTTCGAAATGTCCGTTCGGTTGGCAGAAGCTATGAAACGATAT
GGGCTGAATACAAATCACAGAATCGTCGTATGCAGTGAAAACTCTCTTCAATTCTTTATGCCGGTGTTGG
GCGCGTTATTTATCGGAGTTGCAGTTGCGCCCGCGAACGACATTTATAATGAACGTGAATTGCTCAACAG
TATGAACATTTCGCAGCCTACCGTAGTGTTTGTTTCCAAAAAGGGGTTGCAAAAAATTTTGAACGTGCAA
AAAAAATTACCAATAATCCAGAAAATTATTATCATGGATTCTAAAACGGATTACCAGGGATTTCAGTCGA
TGTACACGTTCGTCACATCTCATCTACCTCCCGGTTTTAATGAATACGATTTTGTACCAGAGTCCTTTGA
TCGTGACAAAACAATTGCACTGATAATGAATTCCTCTGGATCTACTGGGTTACCTAAGGGTGTGGCCCTT
CCGCATAGAACTGCCTGCGTCAGATTCTCGCATGCCAGAGATCCTATTTTTGGCAATCAAATCATTCCGG
ATACTGCGATTTTAAGTGTTGTTCCATTCCATCACGGTTTTGGAATGTTTACTACACTCGGATATTTGAT
ATGTGGATTTCGAGTCGTCTTAATGTATAGATTTGAAGAAGAGCTGTTTTTACGATCCCTTCAGGATTAC
AAAATTCAAAGTGCGTTGCTAGTACCAACCCTATTTTCATTCTTCGCCAAAAGCACTCTGATTGACAAAT
ACGATTTATCTAATTTACACGAAATTGCTTCTGGGGGCGCACCTCTTTCGAAAGAAGTCGGGGAAGCGGT
TGCAAAACGCTTCCATCTTCCAGGGATACGACAAGGATATGGGCTCACTGAGACTACATCAGCTATTCTG
ATTACACCCGAGGGGGATGATAAACCGGGCGCGGTCGGTAAAGTTGTTCCATTTTTTGAAGCGAAGGTTG
TGGATCTGGATACCGGGAAAACGCTGGGCGTTAATCAGAGAGGCGAATTATGTGTCAGAGGACCTATGAT
TATGTCCGGTTATGTAAACAATCCGGAAGCGACCAACGCCTTGATTGACAAGGATGGATGGCTACATTCT
GGAGACATAGCTTACTGGGACGAAGACGAACACTTCTTCATAGTTGACCGCTTGAAGTCTTTAATTAAAT
ACAAAGGATATCAGGTGGCCCCCGCTGAATTGGAATCGATATTGTTACAACACCCCAACATCTTCGACGC
GGGCGTGGCAGGTCTTCCCGACGATGACGCCGGTGAACTTCCCGCCGCCGTTGTTGTTTTGGAGCACGGA
AAGACGATGACGGAAAAAGAGATCGTGGATTACGTCGCCAGTCAAGTAACAACCGCGAAAAAGTTGCGCG
GAGGAGTTGTGTTTGTGGACGAAGTACCGAAAGGTCTTACCGGAAAACTCGACGCAAGAAAAATCAGAGA
GATCCTCATAAAGGCCAAGAAGGGCGGAAAGTCCAAATTGTAAAATGTAACTGTATTCAGCGATGACGAA
ATTCTTAGCTATTGTAATACTGCGATGAGTGGCAGGGCGGGGCGTAATTTTTTTAAGGCAGTTATTGGTG
CCCTTAAACGCCTGGTTGCTACGCCTGAATAAGTGATAATAAGCGGATGAATGGCAGAAATTCGCCGGAT
CTTTGTGAAGGAACCTTACTTCTGTGGTGTGACATAATTGGACAAACTACCTACAGAGATTTAAAGCTCT
AAGGTAAATATAAAATTTTTAAGTGTATAATGTGTTAAACTACTGATTCTAATTGTTTGTGTATTTTAGA
TTCCAACCTATGGAACTGATGAATGGGAGCAGTGGTGGAATGCCTTTAATGAGGAAAACCTGTTTTGCTC
AGAAGAAATGCCATCTAGTGATGATGAGGCTACTGCTGACTCTCAACATTCTACTCCTCCAAAAAAGAAG
AGAAAGGTAGAAGACCCCAAGGACTTTCCTTCAGAATTGCTAAGTTTTTTGAGTCATGCTGTGTTTAGTA
ATAGAACTCTTGCTTGCTTTGCTATTTACACCACAAAGGAAAAAGCTGCACTGCTATACAAGAAAATTAT
GGAAAAATATTCTGTAACCTTTATAAGTAGGCATAACAGTTATAATCATAACATACTGTTTTTTCTTACT
CCACACAGGCATAGAGTGTCTGCTATTAATAACTATGCTCAAAAATTGTGTACCTTTAGCTTTTTAATTT
GTAAAGGGGTTAATAAGGAATATTTGATGTATAGTGCCTTGACTAGAGATCATAATCAGCCATACCACAT
TTGTAGAGGTTTTACTTGCTTTAAAAAACCTCCCACACCTCCCCCTGAACCTGAAACATAAAATGAATGC
AATTGTTGTTGTTAACTTGTTTATTGCAGCTTATAATGGTTACAAATAAAGCAATAGCATCACAAATTTC
ACAAATAAAGCATTTTTTTCACTGCATTCTAGTTGTGGTTTGTCCAAACTCATCAATGTATCTTATCATG
TCTGGATCCGTCGACCGATGCCCTTGAGAGCCTTCAACCCAGTCAGCTCCTTCCGGTGGGCGCGGGGCAT
GACTATCGTCGCCGCACTTATGACTGTCTTCTTTATCATGCAACTCGTAGGACAGGTGCCGGCAGCGCTC
TTCCGCTTCCTCGCTCACTGACTCGCTGCGCTCGGTCGTTCGGCTGCGGCGAGCGGTATCAGCTCACTCA
AAGGCGGTAATACGGTTATCCACAGAATCAGGGGATAACGCAGGAAAGAACATGTGAGCAAAAGGCCAGC
AAAAGGCCAGGAACCGTAAAAAGGCCGCGTTGCTGGCGTTTTTCCATAGGCTCCGCCCCCCTGACGAGCA
TCACAAAAATCGACGCTCAAGTCAGAGGTGGCGAAACCCGACAGGACTATAAAGATACCAGGCGTTTCCC
CCTGGAAGCTCCCTCGTGCGCTCTCCTGTTCCGACCCTGCCGCTTACCGGATACCTGTCCGCCTTTCTCC
CTTCGGGAAGCGTGGCGCTTTCTCATAGCTCACGCTGTAGGTATCTCAGTTCGGTGTAGGTCGTTCGCTC
CAAGCTGGGCTGTGTGCACGAACCCCCCGTTCAGCCCGACCGCTGCGCCTTATCCGGTAACTATCGTCTT
GAGTCCAACCCGGTAAGACACGACTTATCGCCACTGGCAGCAGCCACTGGTAACAGGATTAGCAGAGCGA
GGTATGTAGGCGGTGCTACAGAGTTCTTGAAGTGGTGGCCTAACTACGGCTACACTAGAAGAACAGTATT
TGGTATCTGCGCTCTGCTGAAGCCAGTTACCTTCGGAAAAAGAGTTGGTAGCTCTTGATCCGGCAAACAA
ACCACCGCTGGTAGCGGTGGTTTTTTTGTTTGCAAGCAGCAGATTACGCGCAGAAAAAAAGGATCTCAAG
AAGATCCTTTGATCTTTTCTACGGGGTCTGACGCTCAGTGGAACGAAAACTCACGTTAAGGGATTTTGGT
CATGAGATTATCAAAAAGGATCTTCACCTAGATCCTTTTAAATTAAAAATGAAGTTTTAAATCAATCTAA
AGTATATATGAGTAAACTTGGTCTGACAGTTACCAATGCTTAATCAGTGAGGCACCTATCTCAGCGATCT
GTCTATTTCGTTCATCCATAGTTGCCTGACTCCCCGTCGTGTAGATAACTACGATACGGGAGGGCTTACC
ATCTGGCCCCAGTGCTGCAATGATACCGCGAGACCCACGCTCACCGGCTCCAGATTTATCAGCAATAAAC
CAGCCAGCCGGAAGGGCCGAGCGCAGAAGTGGTCCTGCAACTTTATCCGCCTCCATCCAGTCTATTAATT
GTTGCCGGGAAGCTAGAGTAAGTAGTTCGCCAGTTAATAGTTTGCGCAACGTTGTTGCCATTGCTACAGG
CATCGTGGTGTCACGCTCGTCGTTTGGTATGGCTTCATTCAGCTCCGGTTCCCAACGATCAAGGCGAGTT
ACATGATCCCCCATGTTGTGCAAAAAAGCGGTTAGCTCCTTCGGTCCTCCGATCGTTGTCAGAAGTAAGT
TGGCCGCAGTGTTATCACTCATGGTTATGGCAGCACTGCATAATTCTCTTACTGTCATGCCATCCGTAAG
ATGCTTTTCTGTGACTGGTGAGTACTCAACCAAGTCATTCTGAGAATAGTGTATGCGGCGACCGAGTTGC
TCTTGCCCGGCGTCAATACGGGATAATACCGCGCCACATAGCAGAACTTTAAAAGTGCTCATCATTGGAA
AACGTTCTTCGGGGCGAAAACTCTCAAGGATCTTACCGCTGTTGAGATCCAGTTCGATGTAACCCACTCG
TGCACCCAACTGATCTTCAGCATCTTTTACTTTCACCAGCGTTTCTGGGTGAGCAAAAACAGGAAGGCAA
AATGCCGCAAAAAAGGGAATAAGGGCGACACGGAAATGTTGAATACTCATACTCTTCCTTTTTCAATATT
ATTGAAGCATTTATCAGGGTTATTGTCTCATGAGCGGATACATATTTGAATGTATTTAGAAAAATAAACA
AATAGGGGTTCCGCGCACATTTCCCCGAAAAGTGCCACCTG
[124 nt withheld, positions 4732-4855]
C
[91 nt withheld, positions 4857-4947]
A
[49 nt withheld, positions 4949-4997]
CCTTTGACGTTGGAGTCCACGTTCTTT
[37 nt withheld, positions 5025-5061]
ACCCTATCTCGGTCTATTCTTTTGATTTATAAGGGATTTTGCCGATTTCGGCCTATTGGTTAAAAAATGA
GCTGATTTAACAAAAATTTAACGCGAATTTTAACAAAATATTAACGCTTACAATTTGCCATTCGCCATTC
AGGCTGCGCAACTGTTGGGAAGGGCGATCGGTGCGGGCCTCTTCGCTATTACGCCAGCCCAAGCTACCAT
GATAAGTAAGTAATATTAAGGTACGTGGAGGTTTTACTTGCTTTAAAAAACCTCCCACACCTCCCCCTGA
ACCTGAAACATAAAATGAATGCAATTGTTGTTGTTAACTTGTTTATTGCAGCTTATAATGGTTACAAATA
AAGCAATAGCATCACAAATTTCACAAATAAAGCATTTTTTTCACTGCATTCTAGTTGTGGTTTGTCCAAA
CTCATCAATGTATCTTATGGTACTGTAACTGAGCTAACATAACCCAATTCCGGAAGACATTAGAGTAACA
CATCCTCTTTACCTTGTTCCCTCCTTTTTTCAATCACTAAATTTTGTCTTGGCCTATATCTGTTCAAAAT
ATTTTTCAAATGAACTTATTATACAAAGTAGTTATATTGCATGCAGCAAGAACAATAAAAACCAAAGGCC
TGGCCACAAAAGAAATAGACTAGACTAAAACTAAGCAAAGCCCAGAGGAAAGAGTTAGCAAAGGGTTAAA
ATCCTTTTGATTGACGTTGTAGCCTCCGGTGCCCCGGGCTCAGGCGCGCGCCATTGGCCGCCAGACCTTG
TGCCTAGCGGCCAATGGGGGGGCGCAGTCCACGAGCGGTGCCGCGTGTCTCTTCCTCCCATTGGCTGAAA
GTTACTGTGGGAAAGAAAGTTTGGGAAGTTTCACACGAGCCGTTCGCGTGCAGTCCCAGATATATATAGA
GGCCGCCAGGGCCTGCGGATCACACAGGATCTGGAGCTGGTGCTGATAACAGCGGAATCCCCTGTCTGGT
CGAGATCTAAGTAAGCTTGGCATTCCGGTACTGTTGGTAAA
