>Addgene plasmid #41723 | pHes1(467)-luc | addgene partial sequence | sequence record 59471 | LucNrev  5'-CCTTATGCAGTTGCTCTCC-3'
GAATGGCGCCGGGCCTTTCTTTATGTTTTTGGCGTCTTCCATTTTACCAACAGTACCGGAATGCCAAGCT
TACTTAGATCTCGACCAGACAGGGGATTCCGCTGTTATCAGCACCAGCTCCAGATCCTGTGTGATCCGCA
GGCCCTGGCGGCCTCTATATATATCTGGGACTGCACGCGAACGGCTCGTGTGAAACTTCCCAAACTTTCT
TTCCCACAGTAACTTTCAGCCAATGGGAGGAAGAGACACGCGGCACCGCTCGTGGACTGCGCCCCCCCAT
TGGCCGCTAGGCACAAGGTCTGGCGGCCAATGGCGCGCGCCTGAGCCCGGGGCACCGGAGGCTACAACGT
CAATCAAAAGGATTTTAACCCTTTGCTAACTCTTTCCTCTGGGCTTTGCTTAGTTTTAGTCTAGTCTATT
TCTTTTGTGGCCAGGCCTTTGGTTTTTATTGTTCTTGCTGCATGCAATATAACTACTTTGTATAATAAGT
TCATTTGAAAAATATTTTGAACAGATATAGGCCAAGACAAAATTTAGTGATTGAAAAAAGGAGGGAACAA
GGTAAAGAGGATGTGTTACTCTAATGTCTTCCGGAATTGGGTTATGTTAGCTCAGTTACAGTACCATAAG
ATACATTGATGAGTTTGGACAAACCACAACTAGAATGCAGTGAAAAAAATGCTTTATTTGTGAAATTTGT
GATGCTATTGCTTTATTTGTAACCATTATAAGCTGCAATAAACAAGTTAACAACAACAATTGCATTCATT
TTATGTTTCAGGTTCAGGGGGAGGTGTGGGAGGTTTTTTAAAGCAAGTAAAACCTCCACGTACCTTAATA
TTACTTACTTATCATGGTAGCTTGGGCTGGCGTAATAGCGAAGAGGCCCGCACCGATCGCCCTTCCCAAC
AGTTGCGCAGCCTGAATGGCGAATGGCAAATTGTAAGCGTTAATATTTTGTTAAAATTCGCGTTAAATTT
TTGTTAAATCA
